Addgene plasmid #142360: TFORF2697
Purpose: Lentiviral vector for overexpressing transcription factor ORFs with unique 24-bp barcodes. Barcodes facilitate identification of transcription factors in pooled screens.
Depositing lab: Feng Zhang. Depositing organization: Broad Institute. Publication: A transcription factor atlas of directed differentiation. Joung J, Ma S, Tay T, Geiger-Schuller KR, Kirchgatterer PC, Verdine VK, Guo B, Arias-Garcia MA, Allen WE, Singh A, Kuksenko O, Abudayyeh OO, Gootenberg JS, Fu Z, Macrae RK, Buenrostro JD, Regev A, Zhang F. Cell. 2023 Jan 5;186(1):209-229.e26. doi: 10.1016/j.cell.2022.11.026. PubMed 36608654.
Backbone
  Vector backbone: pLX_TRC317
  Backbone manufacturer: Broad Institute Genetic Perturbation Platform
  Backbone size w/o insert (bp): 8264
  Vector type: Mammalian Expression, Lentiviral
  Selectable markers: Puromycin
Growth in bacteria
  Bacterial resistance: Ampicillin, 100 μg/mL
  Growth temperature: 37°C
  Growth strain: NEB Stable
  Copy number: High Copy
Gene/Insert
  Gene/Insert name: ZFP42
  Species: H. sapiens (human)
  Insert size (bp): 1034
  Entrez Gene: ZFP42 (a.k.a. REX1, ZNF754)
  Promoter: EF1a
  Cloning method: Unknown
  Sequencing primers: 5′ GGGTGGAGACTGAAGTTAGGCCAG; 3′ CACATAGCGTAAAAGGAGCAACATAG
Terms and licenses: Academic/Nonprofit Terms; Industry Terms: Not Available to Industry
Depositor comments: XM_011531607,XM_011531604,NM_001304358,NM_174900,XM_011531605,XM_011531606,ENST00000509524,ENST00000326866,ENST00000618147 . The transcription factor ORF portion of this plasmid was synthesized by Genewiz. Please test multiple small colonies in case of plasmid recombination. To make this collection available in a timely manner, a portion of this collection was not fully sequenced by Addgene. If an Addgene verified full plasmid sequence is not available, please contact us prior to placing an order to request the full sequence.
How to cite: TFORF2697 was a gift from Feng Zhang (Addgene plasmid # 142360 ; http://n2t.net/addgene:142360 ; RRID:Addgene_142360)
