[The description below was written by a language model from this plasmid's Addgene catalogue record and pLannotate feature annotations shown in this document.]
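Description:
TFORF2697 is a third-generation-style, self-inactivating lentiviral expression plasmid built on the pLX_TRC317 backbone and carrying the human transcription factor ZFP42 (also known as REX1 or ZNF754). It belongs to a barcoded transcription factor ORF collection: each clone pairs an ORF with a unique 24-bp barcode so that the factor carried by a given cell can be identified by sequencing in pooled overexpression screens. The feature table does not annotate the barcode itself, so its exact position is not stated. In bacteria the plasmid is maintained by a high-copy ColE1/pUC-type origin with ampicillin resistance (AmpR), and an f1 origin and remnants of a lac/lacZα cloning region are also present. The depositor cautions that the plasmid can recombine, as is common for LTR-containing vectors.

The viral cassette starts with an RSV promoter fused to a truncated HIV-1 5' LTR, which drives Tat-independent production of genomic RNA in packaging cells. This is followed by the Ψ packaging signal with a gag fragment, the RRE for Rev-dependent nuclear export, and a cPPT/CTS element. It ends in a ΔU3 3' LTR that inactivates the LTR promoter after integration, with an SV40 polyadenylation signal downstream. Two expression units sit between the LTRs. An SV40 early promoter drives puromycin N-acetyltransferase for selecting transduced mammalian cells. The strong constitutive EF-1α promoter drives the ZFP42 coding sequence, with a WPRE downstream to enhance transcript stability and expression. A short U6 promoter fragment annotated between the ORF and the WPRE appears to be residual sequence rather than a functional unit. The construct is intended for stable ZFP42 overexpression, for example in directed-differentiation or cell-fate screens.
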