Features (pLannotate 1.2.2; 31 found; start..end, strand, type, name):
      5..231     +  promoter       RSV promoter: Rous sarcoma virus enhancer/promoter
    232..412     +  LTR            5' LTR (truncated): truncated 5' long terminal repeat (LTR) from HIV-1
    459..584     +  misc_feature   HIV-1 Ψ: packaging signal of human immunodeficiency virus type 1
    568..931     +  CDS            HIV-1 gag (fragment): gag protein from human immunodeficiency virus 1; gag
   1077..1310    +  misc_feature   RRE: The Rev response element (RRE) of HIV-1 allows for Rev-dependent mRNA export from the nucleus to the cytoplasm.
   1687..1713    +  CDS            Rev (fragment): human immunodeficiency virus 1 (HIV-1) Rev protein; rev; enhances nuclear export of unspliced and incompletely spliced viral mRNAs
   1720..1743    +  promoter       SV40 promoter (fragment): SV40 early promoter
   1744..1815    +  promoter       SV40 promoter (fragment): SV40 enhancer and early promoter
   1839..1974    +  rep_origin     SV40 ori: SV40 origin of replication
   2020..2616    +  CDS            PuroR (fragment): puromycin N-acetyltransferase; pac from Streptomyces; confers resistance to puromycin
   2665..2782    +  misc_feature   cPPT/CTS: central polypurine tract and central termination sequence of HIV-1
   2847..2913    +  CDS            small t antigen (fragment): SV40 (simian virus 40) small t antigen
   2920..4098    +  promoter       EF-1α promoter: strong constitutive promoter for human elongation factor EF-1α
   4115..5044    +  CDS            ZFP42: ZFP42_HUMAN - Also known as REX1, ZNF754. Experimental evidence at protein level: Swiss-Prot protein existence level 1. Involved in the reprogramming of X-chromosome inactivation during the acquisition of pluripotency. Required for efficient elongation of TSIX, a non-coding RNA antisense to XIST. Binds DXPas34 enhancer within the TSIX promoter. Involved in ES cell self-renewal (By similarity). From Homo sapiens (Human).
   5060..5113    +  promoter       U6 promoter (fragment): RNA polymerase III promoter for human U6 snRNA
   5155..5743    +  misc_feature   WPRE: woodchuck hepatitis virus posttranscriptional regulatory element
   5794..5813    +  misc_feature   cPPT/CTS (fragment): central polypurine tract and central termination sequence of HIV-1
   5815..6048    +  LTR            3' LTR (ΔU3): self-inactivating 3' long terminal repeat (LTR) from HIV-1
   6126..6247    +  polyA_signal   SV40 poly(A) signal: SV40 polyadenylation signal
   6287..6422    +  rep_origin     SV40 ori: SV40 origin of replication
   6443..6461    -  promoter       T7 promoter: promoter for bacteriophage T7 RNA polymerase
   6469..6624    +  CDS            lacZα (fragment): LacZα fragment of β-galactosidase; lacZ fragment
   6629..7057    +  rep_origin     f1 ori (sequence partly withheld): f1 bacteriophage origin of replication; arrow indicates direction of (+) strand synthesis
   7110..7214    +  promoter       AmpR promoter: bla
   7215..8075    +  CDS            AmpR: β-lactamase; bla; confers resistance to ampicillin, carbenicillin, and related antibiotics
   8246..8834    +  rep_origin     ori: high-copy-number ColE1/pMB1/pBR322/pUC origin of replication
   9017..9109    +  CDS            lacI (fragment): lac repressor; lacI; The lac repressor binds to the lac operator to inhibit transcription in E. coli. This inhibition can be relieved by adding lactose or isopropyl-β-D-thiogalactopyranoside (IPTG).
   9122..9143    +  protein_bind   CAP binding site: CAP binding activates transcription in the presence of cAMP. E. coli catabolite activator protein
   9158..9188    +  promoter       lac promoter: promoter for the E. coli lac operon
   9196..9212    +  protein_bind   lac operator: The lac repressor binds to the lac operator to inhibit transcription in E. coli. This inhibition can be relieved by adding lactose or isopropyl-β-D-thiogalactopyranoside (IPTG). lac repressor encoded by lacI
   9257..9275    +  promoter       T3 promoter: promoter for bacteriophage T3 RNA polymerase
>Addgene plasmid #142360 | TFORF2697 | addgene full sequence | sequence record 397196 | Addgene NGS Result
TTAATGTAGTCTTATGCAATACTCTTGTAGTCTTGCAACATGGTAACGATGAGTTAGCAACATGCCTTAC
AAGGAGAGAAAAAGCACCGTGCATGCCGATTGGTGGAAGTAAGGTGGTACGATCGTGCCTTATTAGGAAG
GCAACAGACGGGTCTGACATGGATTGGACGAACCACTGAATTGCCGCATTGCAGAGATATTGTATTTAAG
TGCCTAGCTCGATACATAAACGGGTCTCTCTGGTTAGACCAGATCTGAGCCTGGGAGCTCTCTGGCTAAC
TAGGGAACCCACTGCTTAAGCCTCAATAAAGCTTGCCTTGAGTGCTTCAAGTAGTGTGTGCCCGTCTGTT
GTGTGACTCTGGTAACTAGAGATCCCTCAGACCCTTTTAGTCAGTGTGGAAAATCTCTAGCAGTGGCGCC
CGAACAGGGACTTGAAAGCGAAAGGGAAACCAGAGGAGCTCTCTCGACGCAGGACTCGGCTTGCTGAAGC
GCGCACGGCAAGAGGCGAGGGGCGGCGACTGGTGAGTACGCCAAAAATTTTGACTAGCGGAGGCTAGAAG
GAGAGAGATGGGTGCGAGAGCGTCAGTATTAAGCGGGGGAGAATTAGATCGCGATGGGAAAAAATTCGGT
TAAGGCCAGGGGGAAAGAAAAAATATAAATTAAAACATATAGTATGGGCAAGCAGGGAGCTAGAACGATT
CGCAGTTAATCCTGGCCTGTTAGAAACATCAGAAGGCTGTAGACAAATACTGGGACAGCTACAACCATCC
CTTCAGACAGGATCAGAAGAACTTAGATCATTATATAATACAGTAGCAACCCTCTATTGTGTGCATCAAA
GGATAGAGATAAAAGACACCAAGGAAGCTTTAGACAAGATAGAGGAAGAGCAAAACAAAAGTAAGACCAC
CGCACAGCAAGCGGCCGCTGATCTTCAGACCTGGAGGAGGAGATATGAGGGACAATTGGAGAAGTGAATT
ATATAAATATAAAGTAGTAAAAATTGAACCATTAGGAGTAGCACCCACCAAGGCAAAGAGAAGAGTGGTG
CAGAGAGAAAAAAGAGCAGTGGGAATAGGAGCTTTGTTCCTTGGGTTCTTGGGAGCAGCAGGAAGCACTA
TGGGCGCAGCGTCAATGACGCTGACGGTACAGGCCAGACAATTATTGTCTGGTATAGTGCAGCAGCAGAA
CAATTTGCTGAGGGCTATTGAGGCGCAACAGCATCTGTTGCAACTCACAGTCTGGGGCATCAAGCAGCTC
CAGGCAAGAATCCTGGCTGTGGAAAGATACCTAAAGGATCAACAGCTCCTGGGGATTTGGGGTTGCTCTG
GAAAACTCATTTGCACCACTGCTGTGCCTTGGAATGCTAGTTGGAGTAATAAATCTCTGGAACAGATTTG
GAATCACACGACCTGGATGGAGTGGGACAGAGAAATTAACAATTACACAAGCTTAATACACTCCTTAATT
GAAGAATCGCAAAACCAGCAAGAAAAGAATGAACAAGAATTATTGGAATTAGATAAATGGGCAAGTTTGT
GGAATTGGTTTAACATAACAAATTGGCTGTGGTATATAAAATTATTCATAATGATAGTAGGAGGCTTGGT
AGGTTTAAGAATAGTTTTTGCTGTACTTTCTATAGTGAATAGAGTTAGGCAGGGATATTCACCATTATCG
TTTCAGACCCACCTCCCAACCCCGAGGGGACCCATGCATTGCATCTCAATTAGTCAGCAACCAGGTGTGG
AAAGTCCCCAGGCTCCCCAGCAGGCAGAAGTATGCAAAGCATGCGTCTCAATTAGTCAGCAACCATAGTC
CCGCCCCTAACTCCGCCCATCCCGCCCCTAACTCCGCCCAGTTCCGCCCATTCTCCGCCCCATGGCTGAC
TAATTTTTTTTATTTATGCAGAGGCCGAGGCCGCCTCGGCCTCTGAGCTATTCCAGAAGTAGTGAGGAGG
CTTTTTTGGAGGCCTAGGCTTTTGCAAAAAGCTTTCTAGAGGTACCACCGGAGCTTACCATGACCGAGTA
CAAGCCCACGGTGCGCCTCGCCACCCGCGACGACGTCCCCAGGGCCGTACGCACCCTCGCCGCCGCGTTC
GCCGACTACCCCGCCACGCGCCACACCGTCGATCCGGACCGCCACATCGAGCGGGTCACCGAGCTGCAAG
AACTCTTCCTCACGCGCGTCGGGCTCGACATCGGCAAGGTGTGGGTCGCGGACGACGGCGCCGCCGTGGC
GGTCTGGACCACGCCGGAGAGCGTCGAAGCGGGGGCGGTGTTCGCCGAGATCGGCCCGCGCATGGCCGAG
TTGAGCGGTTCCCGGCTGGCCGCGCAGCAACAGATGGAAGGCCTCCTGGCGCCGCACCGGCCCAAGGAGC
CCGCGTGGTTCCTGGCCACCGTCGGCGTCTCGCCCGACCACCAGGGCAAGGGTCTGGGCAGCGCCGTCGT
GCTCCCCGGAGTGGAGGCGGCCGAGCGCGCCGGGGTGCCCGCCTTCCTGGAGACCTCCGCGCCCCGCAAC
CTCCCCTTCTACGAGCGGCTCGGCTTCACCGTCACCGCCGACGTCGAGGTGCCCGAAGGACCGCGCACCT
GGTGCATGACCCGCAAGCCCGGTGCCAGTTAACGAATTCTAGATCTTGAGACAAATGGCAGTATTCATCC
ACAATTTTAAAAGAAAAGGGGGGATTGGGGGGTACAGTGCAGGGGAAAGAATAGTAGACATAATAGCAAC
AGACATACAAACTAAAGAATTACAAAAACAAATTACAAAAATTCAAAATTTTCGGGTTTATTACAGGGAC
AGCAGAGATCCACTTTGGCGCCGGCTCGAGGCCTGCAGGTGCAAAGATGGATAAAGTTTTAAACAGAGAG
GAATCTTTGCAGCTAATGGACCTTCTAGGTCTTGAAAGGAGTGGGAATTGGCTCCGGTGCCCGTCAGTGG
GCAGAGCGCACATCGCCCACAGTCCCCGAGAAGTTGGGGGGAGGGGTCGGCAATTGAACCGGTGCCTAGA
GAAGGTGGCGCGGGGTAAACTGGGAAAGTGATGTCGTGTACTGGCTCCGCCTTTTTCCCGAGGGTGGGGG
AGAACCGTATATAAGTGCAGTAGTCGCCGTGAACGTTCTTTTTCGCAACGGGTTTGCCGCCAGAACACAG
GTAAGTGCCGTGTGTGGTTCCCGCGGGCCTGGCCTCTTTACGGGTTATGGCCCTTGCGTGCCTTGAATTA
CTTCCACCTGGCTGCAGTACGTGATTCTTGATCCCGAGCTTCGGGTTGGAAGTGGGTGGGAGAGTTCGAG
GCCTTGCGCTTAAGGAGCCCCTTCGCCTCGTGCTTGAGTTGAGGCCTGGCCTGGGCGCTGGGGCCGCCGC
GTGCGAATCTGGTGGCACCTTCGCGCCTGTCTCGCTGCTTTCGATAAGTCTCTAGCCATTTAAAATTTTT
GATGACCTGCTGCGACGCTTTTTTTCTGGCAAGATAGTCTTGTAAATGCGGGCCAAGATCTGCACACTGG
TATTTCGGTTTTTGGGGCCGCGGGCGGCGACGGGGCCCGTGCGTCCCAGCGCACATGTTCGGCGAGGCGG
GGCCTGCGAGCGCGGCCACCGAGAATCGGACGGGGGTAGTCTCAAGCTGGCCGGCCTGCTCTGGTGCCTG
GCCTCGCGCCGCCGTGTATCGCCCCGCCCTGGGCGGCAAGGCTGGCCCGGTCGGCACCAGTTGCGTGAGC
GGAAAGATGGCCGCTTCCCGGCCCTGCTGCAGGGAGCTCAAAATGGAGGACGCGGCGCTCGGGAGAGCGG
GCGGGTGAGTCACCCACACAAAGGAAAAGGGCCTTTCCGTCCTCAGCCGTCGCTTCATGTGACTCCACGG
AGTACCGGGCGCCGTCCAGGCACCTCGATTAGTTCTCGAGCTTTTGGAGTACGTCGTCTTTAGGTTGGGG
GGAGGGGTTTTATGCGATGGAGTTTCCCCACACTGAGTGGGTGGAGACTGAAGTTAGGCCAGCTTGGCAC
TTGATGTAATTCTCCTTGGAATTTGCCCTTTTTGAGTTTGGATCTTGGTTCATTCTCAAGCCTCAGACAG
TGGTTCAAAGTTTTTTTCTTCCATTTCAGGTGTCGTGAGGCTAGCACCGCCACCATGAGCCAGCAACTGA
AGAAACGGGCAAAGACAAGACACCAGAAAGGCCTGGGTGGAAGAGCCCCCAGTGGGGCTAAGCCCAGGCA
AGGCAAGTCAAGCCAAGACCTGCAGGCGGAAATAGAACCTGTCAGCGCGGTGTGGGCCTTATGTGATGGC
TATGTGTGCTATGAGCCTGGCCCTCAGGCTCTCGGAGGGGATGATTTCTCAGACTGTTACATAGAATGCG
TCATAAGGGGTGAGTTTTCTCAACCCATCCTGGAAGAGGACTCACTTTTTGAGTCCTTGGAATACCTAAA
GAAAGGATCAGAACAACAGCTTTCTCAAAAGGTTTTCGAAGCAAGCTCCCTTGAATGTTCTTTGGAATAC
ATGAAAAAAGGGGTAAAGAAAGAGCTTCCACAAAAGATAGTTGGAGAGAATTCGCTTGAGTATTCTGAGT
ACATGACAGGCAAGAAGCTTCCGCCTGGAGGAATACCTGGCATTGACCTATCAGATCCTAAACAGCTCGC
AGAATTTGCTAGAAAGAAGCCCCCCATAAATAAAGAATATGACAGTCTGAGCGCAATCGCTTGTCCTCAG
AGTGGATGCACTAGGAAGTTGAGGAATAGAGCTGCCCTGAGAAAGCATCTCCTCATTCATGGTCCCCGAG
ACCACGTCTGTGCGGAATGTGGGAAAGCGTTCGTTGAGAGCTCAAAACTAAAGAGACATTTCCTGGTTCA
TACTGGAGAGAAGCCGTTTCGGTGCACTTTTGAAGGGTGCGGAAAGCGCTTCTCTCTGGACTTTAATTTG
CGTACGCACGTGCGCATCCACACGGGGGAGAAACGTTTCGTGTGTCCCTTTCAAGGCTGCAACAGGAGGT
TTATTCAGTCAAATAACCTGAAAGCCCACATCCTAACGCATGCAAATACGAACAAGAATGAACAAGAGGG
AAAGTAGTAATGAACTAGTCCGTAACTTGAAAGTATTTCGATTTCTTGGCTTTATATATCTTGTGGAAAG
GACGAGAGGCGGACAACAGTGTAGTATAGACGCGTTAAGTCGACAATCAACCTCTGGATTACAAAATTTG
TGAAAGATTGACTGGTATTCTTAACTATGTTGCTCCTTTTACGCTATGTGGATACGCTGCTTTAATGCCT
TTGTATCATGCTATTGCTTCCCGTATGGCTTTCATTTTCTCCTCCTTGTATAAATCCTGGTTGCTGTCTC
TTTATGAGGAGTTGTGGCCCGTTGTCAGGCAACGTGGCGTGGTGTGCACTGTGTTTGCTGACGCAACCCC
CACTGGTTGGGGCATTGCCACCACCTGTCAGCTCCTTTCCGGGACTTTCGCTTTCCCCCTCCCTATTGCC
ACGGCGGAACTCATCGCCGCCTGCCTTGCCCGCTGCTGGACAGGGGCTCGGCTGTTGGGCACTGACAATT
CCGTGGTGTTGTCGGGGAAATCATCGTCCTTTCCTTGGCTGCTCGCCTGTGTTGCCACCTGGATTCTGCG
CGGGACGTCCTTCTGCTACGTCCCTTCGGCCCTCAATCCAGCGGACCTTCCTTCCCGCGGCCTGCTGCCG
GCTCTGCGGCCTCTTCCGCGTCTTCGCCTTCGCCCTCAGACGAGTCGGATCTCCCTTTGGGCCGCCTCCC
CGCGTCGACTTTAAGACCAATGACTTACAAGGCAGCTGTAGATCTTAGCCACTTTTTAAAAGAAAAGGGG
GGACTGGAAGGGCTAATTCACTCCCAACGAAGACAAGATCTGCTTTTTGCTTGTACTGGGTCTCTCTGGT
TAGACCAGATCTGAGCCTGGGAGCTCTCTGGCTAACTAGGGAACCCACTGCTTAAGCCTCAATAAAGCTT
GCCTTGAGTGCTTCAAGTAGTGTGTGCCCGTCTGTTGTGTGACTCTGGTAACTAGAGATCCCTCAGACCC
TTTTAGTCAGTGTGGAAAATCTCTAGCAGTACGTATAGTAGTTCATGTCATCTTATTATTCAGTATTTAT
AACTTGCAAAGAAATGAATATCAGAGAGTGAGAGGAACTTGTTTATTGCAGCTTATAATGGTTACAAATA
AAGCAATAGCATCACAAATTTCACAAATAAAGCATTTTTTTCACTGCATTCTAGTTGTGGTTTGTCCAAA
CTCATCAATGTATCTTATCATGTCTGGCTCTAGCTATCCCGCCCCTAACTCCGCCCATCCCGCCCCTAAC
TCCGCCCAGTTCCGCCCATTCTCCGCCCCATGGCTGACTAATTTTTTTTATTTATGCAGAGGCCGAGGCC
GCCTCGGCCTCTGAGCTATTCCAGAAGTAGTGAGGAGGCTTTTTTGGAGGCCTAGGGACGTACCCAATTC
GCCCTATAGTGAGTCGTATTACGCGCGCTCACTGGCCGTCGTTTTACAACGTCGTGACTGGGAAAACCCT
GGCGTTACCCAACTTAATCGCCTTGCAGCACATCCCCCTTTCGCCAGCTGGCGTAATAGCGAAGAGGCCC
GCACCGATCGCCCTTCCCAACAGTTGCGCAGCCTGAATGGCGAATGGG
[124 nt withheld, positions 6629-6752]
C
[91 nt withheld, positions 6754-6844]
A
[49 nt withheld, positions 6846-6894]
CCTTTGACGTTGGAGTCCACGTTCTTT
[37 nt withheld, positions 6922-6958]
ACCCTATCTCGGTCTATTCTTTTGATTTATAAGGGATTTTGCCGATTTCGGCCTATTGGTTAAAAAATGA
GCTGATTTAACAAAAATTTAACGCGAATTTTAACAAAATATTAACGCTTACAATTTAGGTGGCACTTTTC
GGGGAAATGTGCGCGGAACCCCTATTTGTTTATTTTTCTAAATACATTCAAATATGTATCCGCTCATGAG
ACAATAACCCTGATAAATGCTTCAATAATATTGAAAAAGGAAGAGTATGAGTATTCAACATTTCCGTGTC
GCCCTTATTCCCTTTTTTGCGGCATTTTGCCTTCCTGTTTTTGCTCACCCAGAAACGCTGGTGAAAGTAA
AAGATGCTGAAGATCAGTTGGGTGCACGAGTGGGTTACATCGAACTGGATCTCAACAGCGGTAAGATCCT
TGAGAGTTTTCGCCCCGAAGAACGTTTTCCAATGATGAGCACTTTTAAAGTTCTGCTATGTGGCGCGGTA
TTATCCCGTATTGACGCCGGGCAAGAGCAACTCGGTCGCCGCATACACTATTCTCAGAATGACTTGGTTG
AGTACTCACCAGTCACAGAAAAGCATCTTACGGATGGCATGACAGTAAGAGAATTATGCAGTGCTGCCAT
AACCATGAGTGATAACACTGCGGCCAACTTACTTCTGACAACGATCGGAGGACCGAAGGAGCTAACCGCT
TTTTTGCACAACATGGGGGATCATGTAACTCGCCTTGATCGTTGGGAACCGGAGCTGAATGAAGCCATAC
CAAACGACGAGCGTGACACCACGATGCCTGTAGCAATGGCAACAACGTTGCGCAAACTATTAACTGGCGA
ACTACTTACTCTAGCTTCCCGGCAACAATTAATAGACTGGATGGAGGCGGATAAAGTTGCAGGACCACTT
CTGCGCTCGGCCCTTCCGGCTGGCTGGTTTATTGCTGATAAATCTGGAGCCGGTGAGCGTGGGTCTCGCG
GTATCATTGCAGCACTGGGGCCAGATGGTAAGCCCTCCCGTATCGTAGTTATCTACACGACGGGGAGTCA
GGCAACTATGGATGAACGAAATAGACAGATCGCTGAGATAGGTGCCTCACTGATTAAGCATTGGTAACTG
TCAGACCAAGTTTACTCATATATACTTTAGATTGATTTAAAACTTCATTTTTAATTTAAAAGGATCTAGG
TGAAGATCCTTTTTGATAATCTCATGACCAAAATCCCTTAACGTGAGTTTTCGTTCCACTGAGCGTCAGA
CCCCGTAGAAAAGATCAAAGGATCTTCTTGAGATCCTTTTTTTCTGCGCGTAATCTGCTGCTTGCAAACA
AAAAAACCACCGCTACCAGCGGTGGTTTGTTTGCCGGATCAAGAGCTACCAACTCTTTTTCCGAAGGTAA
CTGGCTTCAGCAGAGCGCAGATACCAAATACTGTTCTTCTAGTGTAGCCGTAGTTAGGCCACCACTTCAA
GAACTCTGTAGCACCGCCTACATACCTCGCTCTGCTAATCCTGTTACCAGTGGCTGCTGCCAGTGGCGAT
AAGTCGTGTCTTACCGGGTTGGACTCAAGACGATAGTTACCGGATAAGGCGCAGCGGTCGGGCTGAACGG
GGGGTTCGTGCACACAGCCCAGCTTGGAGCGAACGACCTACACCGAACTGAGATACCTACAGCGTGAGCT
ATGAGAAAGCGCCACGCTTCCCGAAGGGAGAAAGGCGGACAGGTATCCGGTAAGCGGCAGGGTCGGAACA
GGAGAGCGCACGAGGGAGCTTCCAGGGGGAAACGCCTGGTATCTTTATAGTCCTGTCGGGTTTCGCCACC
TCTGACTTGAGCGTCGATTTTTGTGATGCTCGTCAGGGGGGCGGAGCCTATGGAAAAACGCCAGCAACGC
GGCCTTTTTACGGTTCCTGGCCTTTTGCTGGCCTTTTGCTCACATGTTCTTTCCTGCGTTATCCCCTGAT
TCTGTGGATAACCGTATTACCGCCTTTGAGTGAGCTGATACCGCTCGCCGCAGCCGAACGACCGAGCGCA
GCGAGTCAGTGAGCGAGGAAGCGGAAGAGCGCCCAATACGCAAACCGCCTCTCCCCGCGCGTTGGCCGAT
TCATTAATGCAGCTGGCACGACAGGTTTCCCGACTGGAAAGCGGGCAGTGAGCGCAACGCAATTAATGTG
AGTTAGCTCACTCATTAGGCACCCCAGGCTTTACACTTTATGCTTCCGGCTCGTATGTTGTGTGGAATTG
TGAGCGGATAACAATTTCACACAGGAAACAGCTATGACCATGATTACGCCAAGCGCGCAATTAACCCTCA
CTAAAGGGAACAAAAGCTGGAGCTGCAAGC
