>Addgene plasmid #142360 | TFORF2697 | depositor partial sequence | sequence record 279218 | Insert
ACCGCCACCATGAGCCAGCAACTGAAGAAACGGGCAAAGACAAGACACCAGAAAGGCCTGGGTGGAAGAG
CCCCCAGTGGGGCTAAGCCCAGGCAAGGCAAGTCAAGCCAAGACCTGCAGGCGGAAATAGAACCTGTCAG
CGCGGTGTGGGCCTTATGTGATGGCTATGTGTGCTATGAGCCTGGCCCTCAGGCTCTCGGAGGGGATGAT
TTCTCAGACTGTTACATAGAATGCGTCATAAGGGGTGAGTTTTCTCAACCCATCCTGGAAGAGGACTCAC
TTTTTGAGTCCTTGGAATACCTAAAGAAAGGATCAGAACAACAGCTTTCTCAAAAGGTTTTCGAAGCAAG
CTCCCTTGAATGTTCTTTGGAATACATGAAAAAAGGGGTAAAGAAAGAGCTTCCACAAAAGATAGTTGGA
GAGAATTCGCTTGAGTATTCTGAGTACATGACAGGCAAGAAGCTTCCGCCTGGAGGAATACCTGGCATTG
ACCTATCAGATCCTAAACAGCTCGCAGAATTTGCTAGAAAGAAGCCCCCCATAAATAAAGAATATGACAG
TCTGAGCGCAATCGCTTGTCCTCAGAGTGGATGCACTAGGAAGTTGAGGAATAGAGCTGCCCTGAGAAAG
CATCTCCTCATTCATGGTCCCCGAGACCACGTCTGTGCGGAATGTGGGAAAGCGTTCGTTGAGAGCTCAA
AACTAAAGAGACATTTCCTGGTTCATACTGGAGAGAAGCCGTTTCGGTGCACTTTTGAAGGGTGCGGAAA
GCGCTTCTCTCTGGACTTTAATTTGCGTACGCACGTGCGCATCCACACGGGGGAGAAACGTTTCGTGTGT
CCCTTTCAAGGCTGCAACAGGAGGTTTATTCAGTCAAATAACCTGAAAGCCCACATCCTAACGCATGCAA
ATACGAACAAGAATGAACAAGAGGGAAAGTAGTAATGAACTAGTCCGTAACTTGAAAGTATTTCGATTTC
TTGGCTTTATATATCTTGTGGAAAGGACGAGAGGCGGACAACAGTGTAGTATAG
