>Addgene plasmid #142360 | TFORF2697 | depositor partial sequence | sequence record 279219 | Barcode
GAGGCGGACAACAGTGTAGTATAG
